Addgene plasmid #160528: pTricHis-ILY-HB1lock-L340W
Purpose: Expression of inserted ILY variant
Depositing lab: Doryen Bubeck. Depositing organization: Imperial College London. Publication: Structural basis for tuning activity and membrane specificity of bacterial cytolysins. Shah NR, Voisin TB, Parsons ES, Boyd CM, Hoogenboom BW, Bubeck D. Nat Commun. 2020 Nov 16;11(1):5818. doi: 10.1038/s41467-020-19482-6. PubMed 33199689.
Backbone
  Vector backbone: pTricHisA
  Backbone manufacturer: ThermoFisher
  Vector type: Bacterial Expression
Growth in bacteria
  Bacterial resistance: Ampicillin, 100 μg/mL
  Growth temperature: 37°C
  Growth strain: DH5alpha
  Growth instructions: Depositor recommends using BL21 (DE3) for protein expression and purification.
  Copy number: High Copy
Gene/Insert
  Gene/Insert name: ILY-HB1lock-L340W
  Species: Streptococcus intermedius
  Insert size (bp): 1608
  Mutation: A221C, N404C, L340W
  Tag / fusion protein: His-Tag (N terminal on backbone)
  Cloning method: Restriction Enzyme; 5′ cloning site Unknown (unknown if destroyed); 3′ cloning site Unknown (unknown if destroyed)
Terms and licenses: Academic/Nonprofit Terms; Industry Terms: Not Available to Industry
Depositor comments: ILY gene is codon optimized, and all native Cys removed, before additional mutations were added.
How to cite: pTricHis-ILY-HB1lock-L340W was a gift from Doryen Bubeck (Addgene plasmid # 160528 ; http://n2t.net/addgene:160528 ; RRID:Addgene_160528)
