[The description below was written by a language model from this plasmid's Addgene catalogue record and pLannotate feature annotations shown in this document.]
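Description:
pTricHis-ILY-HB1lock-L340W is a bacterial expression plasmid of about 5.9 kb, built on the commercial pTrcHis A-type backbone (recorded as pTricHisA), for producing an engineered variant of intermedilysin (ILY), the cholesterol-dependent cytolysin of Streptococcus intermedius. It replicates in E. coli from a high-copy ColE1/pMB1-type origin and is selected with ampicillin through the β-lactamase gene. A pBR322 bom region and only a fragment of rop are also annotated.

Expression is driven by the hybrid trc promoter, which is followed by a lac operator. The plasmid carries its own lacI gene under the lacIq promoter, so transcription is repressed until induced with IPTG. Downstream lie an rrnG antiterminator and a short minicistron with a ribosome binding site that boosts translation of the following reading frame. That frame begins with the backbone's N-terminal leader: a His tag (annotated as a fragment of a composite tag), the T7 gene 10 leader, and the Xpress epitope with its enterokinase cleavage site. The rrnB T1 and T2 terminators close the unit.

The 1,608 bp insert is codon optimized and had all native cysteines removed before the mutations were added. The automated annotation labels the coding region as pneumolysin (ply), a hit to a homologous toxin rather than the actual identity of the insert. The variant carries A221C and N404C, an introduced cysteine pair that, going by the "HB1lock" name, presumably forms a disulphide lock, although the record does not explain this. It also carries L340W. The stated purpose is simply expression of this ILY variant; the depositor recommends BL21(DE3) for expression and purification, and the associated study addresses how cytolysin activity and membrane specificity are tuned.
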