Features (pLannotate 1.2.2; 20 found; start..end, strand, type, name):
     43..72      +  promoter       trc promoter: strong E. coli promoter; hybrid between the trp and lac UV5 promoters
     80..96      +  protein_bind   lac operator: The lac repressor binds to the lac operator to inhibit transcription in E. coli. This inhibition can be relieved by adding lactose or isopropyl-β-D-thiogalactopyranoside (IPTG). lac repressor encoded by lacI
    113..182     +  misc_feature   rrnG antiterminator: antiterminator from the E. coli rrnG leader region (Berg et al., 1989)
    233..259     +  CDS            minicistron: synthetic cistron containing a ribosome binding site (Shine-Dalgarno sequence), for enhancing the bacterial expression of a downstream cistron (Schoner, 1997) This first cistron should terminate 3 bp upstream of the ATG for the second cistron.
    275..295     +  CDS            capTEV™ (fragment): composite tag for in vivo biotinylation, TEV protease cleavage, and 6xHis tagging
    296..328     +  CDS            T7 tag (gene 10 leader): leader peptide from bacteriophage T7 gene 10 promotes efficient translation in E. coli
    332..355     +  CDS            Xpress™ tag: Xpress™ epitope tag, including an enterokinase recognition and cleavage site
    449..1858    +  CDS            ply: TACY_STRP2 - Experimental evidence at protein level: Swiss-Prot protein existence level 1. A cholesterol-dependent toxin that causes cytolysis by forming pores in cholesterol-containing host membranes. After binding to target membranes, the protein undergoes a major conformation change, leading to its insertion in the host membrane and formation of an oligomeric pore complex. Cholesterol is required for binding to host membranes, membrane insertion and pore formation; cholesterol binding is mediated by a Thr-Leu pair in the C-terminus. Can be reversibly inactivated by oxidation. From Streptoco
   1967..2082    +  ncRNA          5S rRNA: Accession: RF00001 - 5S ribosomal RNA
   2086..2172    +  terminator     rrnB T1 terminator: Escherichia coli rrnB; transcription terminator T1 from the E. coli rrnB gene
   2264..2291    +  terminator     rrnB T2 terminator: transcription terminator T2 from the E. coli rrnB gene
   2310..2401    +  promoter       AmpR promoter: bla
   2402..3262    +  CDS            AmpR: β-lactamase; bla; confers resistance to ampicillin, carbenicillin, and related antibiotics
   3433..4021    +  rep_origin     ori: high-copy-number ColE1/pMB1/pBR322/pUC origin of replication
   4207..4347    -  misc_feature   bom: basis of mobility region from pBR322
   4449..4489    -  CDS            rop (fragment): Rop protein, which maintains plasmids at low copy number; rop
   4533..4610    +  promoter       lacIq promoter: lacI (mutant); In the lacIq allele, a single base change in the promoter boosts expression of the lacI gene about 10-fold.
   4611..5693    +  CDS            lacI: lac repressor; lacI; The lac repressor binds to the lac operator to inhibit transcription in E. coli. This inhibition can be relieved by adding lactose or isopropyl-β-D-thiogalactopyranoside (IPTG).
   5735..5752    +  promoter       tet promoter (fragment): E. coli promoter for tetracycline efflux protein gene
   5748..5849    -  CDS            yciV (fragment): RNAAM_ECOLI - Also known as trpH From Escherichia coli (strain K12).
>Addgene plasmid #160528 | pTricHis-ILY-HB1lock-L340W | addgene full sequence | sequence record 322527 | Addgene NGS Result
CCGACATCATAACGGTTCTGGCAAATATTCTGAAATGAGCTGTTGACAATTAATCATCCGGCTCGTATAA
TGTGTGGAATTGTGAGCGGATAACAATTTCACACAGGAAACAGCGCCGCTGAGAAAAAGCGAAGCGGCAC
TGCTCTTTAACAATTTATCAGACAATCTGTGTGGGCACTCGACCGGAATTATCGATTAACTTTATTATTA
AAAATTAAAGAGGTATATATTAATGTATCGATTAAATAAGGAGGAATAAACCATGGGGGGTTCTCATCAT
CATCATCATCATGGTATGGCTAGCATGACTGGTGGACAGCAAATGGGTCGGGATCTGTACGACGATGACG
ATAAGGATCGATGGGGATCCGAAACCCCGACGAAACCGAAAGCGGCCCAGACCGAAAAGAAAACCGAGAA
AAAACCGGAAAACAGCAATTCTGAAGCAGCTAAAAAAGCGCTGAACGATTATATTTGGGGCCTGCAGTAC
GACAAACTGAACATCCTGACCCATCAAGGTGAAAAACTGAAAAATCATAGCTCTCGTGAAGCCTTTCACC
GTCCGGGCGAATACGTGGTTATCGAAAAGAAAAAACAGAGTATCTCCAACGCGACCTCGAAACTGAGCGT
GAGTTCCGCCAATGATGACCGTATTTTTCCGGGCGCGCTGCTGAAAGCTGATCAAAGCCTGCTGGAAAAC
CTGCCGACCCTGATTCCGGTCAATCGCGGTAAAACCACGATCTCAGTGAACCTGCCGGGCCTGAAAAACG
GTGAATCGAATCTGACGGTCGAAAACCCGTCAAATTCGACCGTGCGTACGGCGGTTAACAATCTGGTCGA
AAAATGGATTCAGAACTACAGTAAAACCCATGCAGTGCCGGCTCGCATGCAGTACGAAAGCATCTCTGCA
CAAAGTATGTCCCAGCTGCAATGCAAATTTGGCGCCGATTTCAGCAAAGTGGGTGCTCCGCTGAACGTGG
ACTTTTCATCGGTTCACAAAGGCGAAAAACAGGTTTTCATCGCAAACTTCCGTCAAGTTTACTACACCGC
TTCTGTCGATAGTCCGAACAGCCCGTCGGCGCTGTTCGGCAGTGGTATTACCCCGACGGACCTGATCAAC
CGTGGCGTTAATTCCAAAACCCCGCCGGTCTATGTGTCCAATGTGAGCTATGGCCGCGCGATGTACGTTA
AATTTGAAACCACGAGCAAATCTACCAAAGTGCAGGCGGCCATCGATGCCGTCGTGAAAGGCGCAAAACT
GAAAGCTGGTACGGAATACGAAAACATCTGGAAAAACACCAAAATCACGGCAGTTGTCCTGGGCGGTAAT
CCGGGCGAAGCCAGCAAAGTTATTACCGGTAATATCGATACGCTGAAAGACCTGATTCAGAAAGGTTCGA
ACTTTAGCGCGCAATCTCCGGCCGTTCCGATCAGTTATACCACGTCCTTCGTCAAAGATAATAGCATTGC
AACCATCCAGTGCAATACGGACTATATTGAAACCAAAGTGACGTCTTACAAAGATGGCGCTCTGACCCTG
AACCATGACGGTGCGTTTGTCGCCCGCTTCTATGTGTACTGGGAAGAACTGGGCCACGATGCAGACGGTT
ATGAAACCATTCGTAGTCGCTCCTGGTCAGGCAACGGTTATAATCGTGGCGCCCATTACAGCACCACGCT
GCGCTTTAAGGGTAACGTTCGTAATATCCGCGTTAAAGTCCTGGGCGCAACCGGTCTGGCTTGGGAACCG
TGGCGTCTGATTTACAGCAAAAACGATCTGCCGCTGGTGCCGCAGCGCAATATCTCTACCTGGGGCACCA
CGCTGCACCCGCAATTCGAAGATAAAGTGGTTAAAGATAACACGGACTAAGAATTCGAAGCTTGGCTGTT
TTGGCGGATGAGAGAAGATTTTCAGCCTGATACAGATTAAATCAGAACGCAGAAGCGGTCTGATAAAACA
GAATTTGCCTGGCGGCAGTAGCGCGGTGGTCCCACCTGACCCCATGCCGAACTCAGAAGTGAAACGCCGT
AGCGCCGATGGTAGTGTGGGGTCTCCCCATGCGAGAGTAGGGAACTGCCAGGCATCAAATAAAACGAAAG
GCTCAGTCGAAAGACTGGGCCTTTCGTTTTATCTGTTGTTTGTCGGTGAACGCTCTCCTGAGTAGGACAA
ATCCGCCGGGAGCGGATTTGAACGTTGCGAAGCAACGGCCCGGAGGGTGGCGGGCAGGACGCCCGCCATA
AACTGCCAGGCATCAAATTAAGCAGAAGGCCATCCTGACGGATGGCCTTTTTGCGTTTCTACAAACTCTT
TTGTTTATTTTTCTAAATACATTCAAATATGTATCCGCTCATGAGACAATAACCCTGATAAATGCTTCAA
TAATATTGAAAAAGGAAGAGTATGAGTATTCAACATTTCCGTGTCGCCCTTATTCCCTTTTTTGCGGCAT
TTTGCCTTCCTGTTTTTGCTCACCCAGAAACGCTGGTGAAAGTAAAAGATGCTGAAGATCAGTTGGGTGC
ACGAGTGGGTTACATCGAACTGGATCTCAACAGCGGTAAGATCCTTGAGAGTTTTCGCCCCGAAGAACGT
TTTCCAATGATGAGCACTTTTAAAGTTCTGCTATGTGGCGCGGTATTATCCCGTGTTGACGCCGGGCAAG
AGCAACTCGGTCGCCGCATACACTATTCTCAGAATGACTTGGTTGAGTACTCACCAGTCACAGAAAAGCA
TCTTACGGATGGCATGACAGTAAGAGAATTATGCAGTGCTGCCATAACCATGAGTGATAACACTGCGGCC
AACTTACTTCTGACAACGATCGGAGGACCGAAGGAGCTAACCGCTTTTTTGCACAACATGGGGGATCATG
TAACTCGCCTTGATCGTTGGGAACCGGAGCTGAATGAAGCCATACCAAACGACGAGCGTGACACCACGAT
GCCTGTAGCAATGGCAACAACGTTGCGCAAACTATTAACTGGCGAACTACTTACTCTAGCTTCCCGGCAA
CAATTAATAGACTGGATGGAGGCGGATAAAGTTGCAGGACCACTTCTGCGCTCGGCCCTTCCGGCTGGCT
GGTTTATTGCTGATAAATCTGGAGCCGGTGAGCGTGGGTCTCGCGGTATCATTGCAGCACTGGGGCCAGA
TGGTAAGCCCTCCCGTATCGTAGTTATCTACACGACGGGGAGTCAGGCAACTATGGATGAACGAAATAGA
CAGATCGCTGAGATAGGTGCCTCACTGATTAAGCATTGGTAACTGTCAGACCAAGTTTACTCATATATAC
TTTAGATTGATTTAAAACTTCATTTTTAATTTAAAAGGATCTAGGTGAAGATCCTTTTTGATAATCTCAT
GACCAAAATCCCTTAACGTGAGTTTTCGTTCCACTGAGCGTCAGACCCCGTAGAAAAGATCAAAGGATCT
TCTTGAGATCCTTTTTTTCTGCGCGTAATCTGCTGCTTGCAAACAAAAAAACCACCGCTACCAGCGGTGG
TTTGTTTGCCGGATCAAGAGCTACCAACTCTTTTTCCGAAGGTAACTGGCTTCAGCAGAGCGCAGATACC
AAATACTGTCCTTCTAGTGTAGCCGTAGTTAGGCCACCACTTCAAGAACTCTGTAGCACCGCCTACATAC
CTCGCTCTGCTAATCCTGTTACCAGTGGCTGCTGCCAGTGGCGATAAGTCGTGTCTTACCGGGTTGGACT
CAAGACGATAGTTACCGGATAAGGCGCAGCGGTCGGGCTGAACGGGGGGTTCGTGCACACAGCCCAGCTT
GGAGCGAACGACCTACACCGAACTGAGATACCTACAGCGTGAGCTATGAGAAAGCGCCACGCTTCCCGAA
GGGAGAAAGGCGGACAGGTATCCGGTAAGCGGCAGGGTCGGAACAGGAGAGCGCACGAGGGAGCTTCCAG
GGGGAAACGCCTGGTATCTTTATAGTCCTGTCGGGTTTCGCCACCTCTGACTTGAGCGTCGATTTTTGTG
ATGCTCGTCAGGGGGGCGGAGCCTATGGAAAAACGCCAGCAACGCGGCCTTTTTACGGTTCCTGGCCTTT
TGCTGGCCTTTTGCTCACATGTTCTTTCCTGCGTTATCCCCTGATTCTGTGGATAACCGTATTACCGCCT
TTGAGTGAGCTGATACCGCTCGCCGCAGCCGAACGACCGAGCGCAGCGAGTCAGTGAGCGAGGAAGCGGA
AGAGCGCCTGATGCGGTATTTTCTCCTTACGCATCTGTGCGGTATTTCACACCGCATATGGTGCACTCTC
AGTACAATCTGCTCTGATGCCGCATAGTTAAGCCAGTATACACTCCGCTATCGCTACGTGACTGGGTCAT
GGCTGCGCCCCGACACCCGCCAACACCCGCTGACGCGCCCTGACGGGCTTGTCTGCTCCCGGCATCCGCT
TACAGACAAGCTGTGACCGTCTCCGGGAGCTGCATGTGTCAGAGGTTTTCACCGTCATCACCGAAACGCG
CGAGGCAGCAGATCAATTCGCGCGCGAAGGCGAAGCGGCATGCATTTACGTTGACACCATCGAATGGTGC
AAAACCTTTCGCGGTATGGCATGATAGCGCCCGGAAGAGAGTCAATTCAGGGTGGTGAATGTGAAACCAG
TAACGTTATACGATGTCGCAGAGTATGCCGGTGTCTCTTATCAGACCGTTTCCCGCGTGGTGAACCAGGC
CAGCCACGTTTCTGCGAAAACGCGGGAAAAAGTGGAAGCGGCGATGGCGGAGCTGAATTACATTCCCAAC
CGCGTGGCACAACAACTGGCGGGCAAACAGTCGTTGCTGATTGGCGTTGCCACCTCCAGTCTGGCCCTGC
ACGCGCCGTCGCAAATTGTCGCGGCGATTAAATCTCGCGCCGATCAACTGGGTGCCAGCGTGGTGGTGTC
GATGGTAGAACGAAGCGGCGTCGAAGCCTGTAAAGCGGCGGTGCACAATCTTCTCGCGCAACGCGTCAGT
GGGCTGATCATTAACTATCCGCTGGATGACCAGGATGCCATTGCTGTGGAAGCTGCCTGCACTAATGTTC
CGGCGTTATTTCTTGATGTCTCTGACCAGACACCCATCAACAGTATTATTTTCTCCCATGAAGACGGTAC
GCGACTGGGCGTGGAGCATCTGGTCGCATTGGGTCACCAGCAAATCGCGCTGTTAGCGGGCCCATTAAGT
TCTGTCTCGGCGCGTCTGCGTCTGGCTGGCTGGCATAAATATCTCACTCGCAATCAAATTCAGCCGATAG
CGGAACGGGAAGGCGACTGGAGTGCCATGTCCGGTTTTCAACAAACCATGCAAATGCTGAATGAGGGCAT
CGTTCCCACTGCGATGCTGGTTGCCAACGATCAGATGGCGCTGGGCGCAATGCGCGCCATTACCGAGTCC
GGGCTGCGCGTTGGTGCGGATATCTCGGTAGTGGGATACGACGATACCGAAGACAGCTCATGTTATATCC
CGCCGTTAACCACCATCAAACAGGATTTTCGCCTGCTGGGGCAAACCAGCGTGGACCGCTTGCTGCAACT
CTCTCAGGGCCAGGCGGTGAAGGGCAATCAGCTGTTGCCCGTCTCACTGGTGAAAAGAAAAACCACCCTG
GCGCCCAATACGCAAACCGCCTCTCCCCGCGCGTTGGCCGATTCATTAATGCAGCTGGCACGACAGGTTT
CCCGACTGGAAAGCGGGCAGTGAGCGCAACGCAATTAATGTAAGTTAGCGCGAATTGATCTGGTTTGACA
GCTTATCATCGACTGCACGGTGCACCAATGCTTCTGGCGTCAGGCAGCCATCGGAAGCTGTGGTATGGCT
GTGCAGGTCGTAAATCACTGCATAATTCGTGTCGCTCAAGGCGCACTCCCGTTCTGGATAATGTTTTTTG
CG
